Addgene plasmid #12868: DCT.VV.Orf180
Purpose: This plasmid was designed for screening purposes and may contain discrepancies relative to the current canonical GenBank version of the gene.
Depositing lab: Jack Bennink & Jon Yewdell. Depositing organization: National Institute of Allergy and Infectious Diseases (NIAID). Publication: Identification of poxvirus CD8+ T cell determinants to enable rational design and characterization of smallpox vaccines. Tscharke DC, Karupiah G, Zhou J, Palmore T, Irvine KR, Haeryfar SM, Williams S, Sidney J, Sette A, Bennink JR, Yewdell JW. J Exp Med. 2005 January 3; 201(1): 95–104. 10.1084/jem.20041912 PubMed 15623576.
Backbone
  Vector backbone: pcDNA 3.1D V5-His-TOPO
  Backbone manufacturer: Invitrogen
  Backbone size w/o insert (bp): 5514
  Vector type: Mammalian Expression
  Selectable markers: Neomycin (select with G418)
Growth in bacteria
  Bacterial resistance: Ampicillin, 100 μg/mL
  Growth temperature: 37°C
  Growth strain: DH5alpha
  Copy number: High Copy
Gene/Insert
  Gene/Insert name: VV.Orf180 (alt names: virion core protein; VV_WR_076)
  Species: Vaccinia Virus
  Insert size (bp): 1272
  GenBank ID: 9790999
  Cloning method: Restriction Enzyme; 5′ cloning site BamHI (not destroyed); 3′ cloning site BamHI (not destroyed)
  Sequencing primers: 5′ Universal T7
Terms and licenses: Academic/Nonprofit Terms; Industry Terms: Not Available to Industry
Depositor comments: Please see the Vaccinia kit page ( https://www.addgene.org/vvorf/ ) for more information. The kit page contains the supplemental VVOrfData spreadsheet, which includes important information about this plasmid. The plasmid and insert names provided here relate only to this library. The name of the ORF (if present) in VACV strain Copenhagen and the name of the ORF (if annotated) in VACV strain WR sequence can be found in VVOrfData spreadsheet. Please note that the amino acid sequence given for each ORF in the spreadsheet may contain some errors. Additionally, changes from the expected sequence may be present in these plasmids. Please see Addgene's quality control sequence and sequencing notes in the VVOrfData spreadsheet before ordering this plasmid.
How to cite: DCT.VV.Orf180 was a gift from Jack Bennink & Jon Yewdell (Addgene plasmid # 12868 ; http://n2t.net/addgene:12868 ; RRID:Addgene_12868)
