[The description below was written by a language model from this plasmid's Addgene catalogue record.]
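Description:
DCT.VV.Orf180 is a mammalian expression plasmid built on the commercial pcDNA 3.1D V5-His-TOPO backbone (about 5.5 kb without insert) and carrying a 1,272 bp vaccinia virus open reading frame. The insert is listed as VV.Orf180, with the alternative names "virion core protein" and VV_WR_076, and is flanked by BamHI sites that remain intact on both sides. The plasmid is maintained at high copy in E. coli under ampicillin selection, and it carries a neomycin resistance marker that allows G418 selection in mammalian cells. The record does not state the promoter or list individual features. The backbone name implies a C-terminal V5 epitope and polyhistidine tag, but the record does not say whether the ORF is fused in frame to them. A universal T7 primer is given for sequencing into the 5′ end of the insert.

The plasmid is one member of a library of vaccinia virus ORF clones distributed as a kit, and the associated publication concerns identification of poxvirus CD8+ T cell determinants to inform the design and characterisation of smallpox vaccines. In that setting, individual viral ORFs expressed in mammalian cells can be screened for recognition by virus-specific T cells. The depositors stress that the clone was made for screening purposes. It may differ from the current canonical GenBank sequence, and the plasmid and insert names apply only within this library. Corresponding ORF names in the Copenhagen and WR strains, together with sequencing notes, are held in a supplementary spreadsheet that should be consulted alongside the repository's quality-control sequence.
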