>Addgene plasmid #12868 | DCT.VV.Orf180 | addgene partial sequence | sequence record 19257 | T7 5'-TAATACGACTCACTATAGGG-3'
AGTACCCTTCACCGAATTCCAGCTGACCACCATGGAAAGATATACAGATTTAGTAATTAGTAAAATACCA
GAACTAGGATTTACCAATTTATTATGTCATATATATTCACTAGCTGGATTATGTAGCAATATAGATGTAT
CTAAATTTTTAACAAATTGTAACGGATATGTAGTGGAAAAATATGATAAATCTACAACCGCCGGCAAAGT
GTCTTGTATTCCTATCGGTATGATGTTGGAACTAGTAGAGTCGGGGCACCTGAACAGACCCAATAGTAGC
GACGAACTCGATCAAAAGAAAGAGTTAACCGACGAGTTAAAGACGCGTTACCATTCTATATATGATGTTT
TTGAGTTACCTACTAGTATACCGTTAGCGTATTTCTTTAAACCTCGACTACGGGAAAAAGTATCTAAGGC
GATAGACTTCTCACAAATGGATTTGAAAATCGATGATTTATCACGTAAAGGAATACATACTGGTGAAAAT
CCAAAGGTCGTCAAGATGAAAATAGAGCCTGAGAGAGGAGCCTGGATGAGCAATCGAAGTATTAAGAACT
TAGTCTCTCAGTTTGCTTATGGATCCGAAGTGGATTATATAGGACAATTTGACATGAGATTCTTAAACTC
CTTAGCGATTCATGAAAAATTTGACGCGTTTATGAATAAACATATCTTATCGTATATACTTAAAGACAAA
ATTAAAAGTCTACCTCTAG
